Addgene plasmid #115515: pTol2pA2-mnx1:MLS-KillerRed
Purpose: Plasmid driving expression of membrane bound KillerRed fluorophore in zebrafish motor neurons
Depositing lab: Marco Morsch. Depositing organization: Macquarie University. Publication: Real-time visualization of oxidative stress-mediated neurodegeneration of individual spinal motor neurons in vivo. Formella I, Svahn AJ, Radford RAW, Don EK, Cole NJ, Hogan A, Lee A, Chung RS, Morsch M. Redox Biol. 2018 Aug 23;19:226-234. doi: 10.1016/j.redox.2018.08.011. PubMed 30193184.
Backbone
  Vector backbone: pTol2pA2
  Backbone size w/o insert (bp): 4000
  Total vector size (bp): 8126
  Vector type: Gateway Cloning
Growth in bacteria
  Bacterial resistance: Ampicillin, 100 μg/mL
  Growth temperature: 37°C
  Growth strain: DH5alpha
  Copy number: High Copy
Gene/Insert
  Gene/Insert name: MLS-KillerRed
  Insert size (bp): 714
  Promoter: -3mnx1
  Tag / fusion protein: MLS (N terminal on insert)
  Cloning method: Gateway Cloning
  Sequencing primers: 5′ M13F; 3′ M13R
Resource information
  A portion of this plasmid was derived from a plasmid made by: Evrogen
Terms and licenses: Academic/Nonprofit Terms; Industry Terms: Not Available to Industry
How to cite: pTol2pA2-mnx1:MLS-KillerRed was a gift from Marco Morsch (Addgene plasmid # 115515 ; http://n2t.net/addgene:115515 ; RRID:Addgene_115515)
