[The description below was written by a language model from this plasmid's Addgene catalogue record and pLannotate feature annotations shown in this document.]
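Description:
pTol2pA2-mnx1:MLS-KillerRed is a zebrafish transgenesis plasmid assembled by multisite Gateway cloning into the pTol2pA2 destination backbone. It is maintained in E. coli as a high-copy plasmid through a ColE1/pUC-type origin and is selected with ampicillin via the β-lactamase gene. pBluescript-derived remnants are also annotated, including lac promoter/operator elements, a T3 promoter and a partial M13 origin. The catalogue gives a total size of about 8.1 kb, while the sequenced record behind the feature table is slightly shorter at about 8.0 kb. The Tol2 transposon arms implied by the backbone name are not annotated as such. The fragment matched to medaka tyrosinase may reflect Tol2-associated sequence, since Tol2 was originally found in that locus, but the record does not confirm this.

The expression cassette follows the attB4–attB1–attB2–attB3 layout typical of a three-fragment Gateway assembly. The roughly 2.7 kb unannotated region between attB4 and attB1 corresponds in position to the -3mnx1 promoter listed in the catalogue, which directs expression to motor neurons. Between attB1 and attB2 lies the open reading frame: a short N-terminal membrane localisation signal (MLS), detected as a fragment of rat Gap43, fused to KillerRed. An SV40 polyadenylation signal follows, and a second one comes from the backbone.

KillerRed is a red fluorescent protein that also acts as a genetically encoded photosensitiser, generating reactive oxygen species on illumination. Anchored at the membrane of motor neurons, it allows individual cells to be both visualised and subjected to light-induced oxidative stress. This matches the associated work on imaging oxidative stress-mediated degeneration of spinal motor neurons in living zebrafish.
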