Features (pLannotate 1.2.2; 21 found; start..end, strand, type, name):
      1..21      +  protein_bind   attB4: mutant version of attB; core recombination site for the Gateway® BP reaction BP Clonase™
   2729..2749    +  protein_bind   attB1: mutant version of attB; core recombination site for the Gateway® BP reaction BP Clonase™
   2780..2851    +  CDS            Gap43 (fragment): NEUM_RAT - Experimental evidence at protein level: Swiss-Prot protein existence level 1. This protein is associated with nerve growth. It is a major component of the motile 'growth cones' that form the tips of elongating axons. Plays a role in axonal and dendritic filopodia induction (By similarity). From Rattus norvegicus (Rat).
   2843..3550    +  CDS            KillerRed: KillerRed is a basic (constitutively fluorescent) red fluorescent protein published in 2005, derived from Anthoathecata.
   3570..3590    -  protein_bind   attB2: mutant version of attB; core recombination site for the Gateway® BP reaction BP Clonase™
   3593..3727    -  polyA_signal   SV40 poly(A) signal: SV40 polyadenylation signal
   3790..3810    -  protein_bind   attB3: mutant version of attB; core recombination site for the Gateway® BP reaction BP Clonase™
   3814..3834    +  CDS            lacZα (fragment): LacZα fragment of β-galactosidase; lacZ fragment
   3850..3984    -  polyA_signal   SV40 poly(A) signal: SV40 polyadenylation signal
   4007..4090    -  CDS            large T antigen (fragment): large T antigen from SV40 (simian virus 40)
   4656..4696    -  misc_feature   MCS (fragment): pBluescript multiple cloning site
   4709..4727    -  promoter       T3 promoter: promoter for bacteriophage T3 RNA polymerase
   4772..4788    -  protein_bind   lac operator: The lac repressor binds to the lac operator to inhibit transcription in E. coli. This inhibition can be relieved by adding lactose or isopropyl-β-D-thiogalactopyranoside (IPTG). lac repressor encoded by lacI
   4796..4826    -  promoter       lac promoter: promoter for the E. coli lac operon
   4841..4862    -  protein_bind   CAP binding site: CAP binding activates transcription in the presence of cAMP. E. coli catabolite activator protein
   4875..4967    -  CDS            lacI (fragment): lac repressor; lacI; The lac repressor binds to the lac operator to inhibit transcription in E. coli. This inhibition can be relieved by adding lactose or isopropyl-β-D-thiogalactopyranoside (IPTG).
   5150..5738    -  rep_origin     ori: high-copy-number ColE1/pMB1/pBR322/pUC origin of replication
   5909..6769    -  CDS            AmpR: β-lactamase; bla; confers resistance to ampicillin, carbenicillin, and related antibiotics
   6770..6874    -  promoter       AmpR promoter: bla
   6900..7121    -  rep_origin     M13 ori (fragment) (sequence partly withheld): M13 bacteriophage origin of replication; arrow indicates direction of (+) strand synthesis
   7121..7408    +  CDS            tyr (fragment) (sequence partly withheld): TYRO_ORYLA - Also known as tyro. Experimental evidence at transcript level: Swiss-Prot protein existence level 2. This is a copper-containing oxidase that functions in the formation of pigments such as melanins and other polyphenolic compounds. From Oryzias latipes (Japanese rice fish) (Japanese killifish).
>Addgene plasmid #115515 | pTol2pA2-mnx1:MLS-KillerRed | addgene full sequence | sequence record 224800 | Addgene NGS Result
CAACTTTGTATAGAAAAGTTGCTGAGGAAAACGCTTTCGACTACAGAAGGACTTTGTATTATGCAATGTT
TTCAAAAAAATATCTTCATATTCAGTGTGGGAGATAATAAGAAAGGAAAAAGCATGAAGCACTGAATCGG
TGTCCTTTAATGACTTTTATAGTTGGGAACAATTAGCCGTTCTCCACAAATTAAATTGATAAAAAGATTA
CGAGATCCAAATGCGTTTAAAAGCTGTGGTACGCACGGCCCATTTGTGCAATTATGATCGAAAATATTTA
TTGCAATAAAAGAGACAGTGCAGGTCCCGTTAAATTGGCTTTTCATAATGAACACATTTAACATGGATAA
TTAATATATAAACTATTTCGATTTGTCACGATGATATGTGTTGCACTTAATTGTGAAAGTAATTACCGAG
CGAATGAACATCTTTGAGGAGAGTCCCTGGTTTCAGGCCCTCGTATCATCGGGTGCAATAATAATTTTAC
TCTCTCCTGATGTGATGAAAAAGAGCCATAAATCTCTCAGATCGCTGCAGGTCCACGGCTTCATATTTCA
CCGCTGCTTTAATAGAAATATTCATGCGATCCCTTAATGAAATTAAAACTGAGAAGCGGACAAAGCGGCC
CTAGGCTATGTGCAACGTGTAAAGACACAAGAGCATTTGATTGGGAAAATGTTGCATCCTTCAAATATGA
GGATGTTGTTGCACTGTAAACCACGTAAAACAATTTTTTTCTTACAGTCCAGTATTGGCCACACTTGATA
ATTGTTACATTTGTTATCAATTACACGCGAGGCTCATTGAATGTCATTTCAGAATTGGTCAGTGCATGCG
TCATTACGGCACGCTTTTATTCTCATCCTTTCGGCCGGTGACTTGTTGATTTCCCTCGAGCAAATAAACG
CATGCGACCAGTCTCTCGAGAGTGGTTAGCTGATGAATTGAGGAAAACTAATCCGCTTTATTGGTAGACA
GGTTAAGGGCAACAGAGTGTCAATAATTCTCTCCCTGACCTCTTTCTCCATTAGCTTAAAGAGGCTTATA
AGAGGAACAGACCCCACAACATGACACCGATCCTCCACATCACCATCTCACATGTAGCCTACCTAGGCTT
GGAAAATCATTTCGATTTATAAAGCTCAAGATCCAACATTTGCCAAAAATTCATGAAAACAGGGCACAAA
TAGGACATCATTTTCTCACAAAGTATTATATAGGCCTAATTAGATAGATAGATAGATAGATAGATAGATA
GATAGATAGATAGATAGATAGATAGATAGAAAAACCAAGATTTTGCTTGTGATTCATTATGCATAATAAT
TTGCCTATGTTTATTAATAAACATCGTGTTAGGATTATAAATGTGTTGTGATGAATGTGATTAAATGTTT
ACTGACAGTTGTTAGCCTATATTTACAGATGTAAAAAATCTACGTCTAATTAGTATGTGCTTCTTAATCT
ATAATAAGTAAAGGCTTATTAAGCTTGTCTTTACAATTTAGAATTTACGAATTTATCCTCCAGAGAAAAA
AAAATGTAATAACACCATATTTAAATATCCTGTTGAGAAATTATGAAATCCAATTTTCACATTCTAAGAC
CAAGGTTAAATATTGACAGTTGACAGTTGTTTTATTTTTTAAGCATGTTGTGGTGGGTGAGTTTTCAAAG
ATTTACACATTTCAAACAATTTATTAAAACAATATTTGTTGCATAATACACTGATTTGGTCAGTTTTACC
ACTGACTTTAACTAATTTATTTAATTAATTATATTTATATTGTTCATTGTTATTAAATTTTGCCTACCTA
ATGCTCTCTAACAAATAAGGAATAACTTGAATATTTCCTCTGCGCAAAATGTTCATCGTAATGTAAAAGA
TCCGTTTGACATTTAAAATGGTTCTCTTCTCATAAAGATAGTAATTCTTTTAAGAACTGTCCTCTAAAAG
GTTCTTTGGGGAAACAAAAAAATATACGTGTACAACATCAATGTGAAAATCAAATAGTTTTTTTTATTAT
CGCAGGCTGTTCAGATAAAAAAATACAATTGAATAAAAAAGTATGGACATTAAAATGGTGTCATAGCAAA
ATGACAAATGCGTGTATAGACTATGGTTTTTTGTTAATTAATTTGATGAAATAAAAAAAAATTATACAAA
TGAAAAAAATGTCATGCCTCTACATCTATGCGAATAAAATGCATGGCTGTTTTTTTTTTTTGTTCAAACA
AACTATTTCGCCAAAATAATATTTTCGAGTTAACGTGCTTTATCAATCTTCGTTTATATTAAGATTATAG
GTCGGTGTTTAAATAATGAAATCTTGATAACTTTATAAATGTTTCATGTTTCAAAGTTGCATGTTAATAA
TTGCCCTTTAGACTCTACAAATCTGGAATTATTCATAAATTAAGTAGATGTAAAATGTATGTGTGCATGT
TGTGTTTCCCACTTAAAAAGCTTTCATTTTATGGGAGAACATACTTATGACAACTCTTGAACTTCTACAA
GCACACCGTGAACACTGGAATCACTGTCCAATCGGAAATGCACAAGAATGACGTGAATGACCAATCCACT
CCCTCTCGGGCAGCAGTTGACAAGTGGACTTCTGGCTTGCACACCTTGGCCAAGATCATAACTTTACGAA
GAGGAGCGGTGACACTCCTGACAGCCTTTTAAAGTTACGAACGACGCGTTAATCTGTTTGTGAGGTGGCA
AGTTTGTACAAAAAAGCAGGCTTACGGGATCGATCCACCGGTCGCCACCATGCTGTGCTGTATGAGAAGA
ACCAAACAGGTTGAAAAGAATGATGAGGACCAAAAGATCTCCGAGGGCGGCCCCGCCCTGTTCCAGAGCG
ACATGACCTTCAAAATCTTCATCGACGGCGAGGTGAACGGCCAGAAGTTCACCATCGTGGCCGACGGCAG
CAGCAAGTTCCCCCACGGCGACTTCAACGTGCACGCCGTGTGCGAGACCGGCAAGCTGCCCATGAGCTGG
AAGCCCATCTGCCACCTGATCCAGTACGGCGAGCCCTTCTTCGCCCGCTACCCCGACGGCATCAGCCATT
TCGCCCAGGAGTGCTTCCCCGAGGGCCTGAGCATCGACCGCACCGTGCGCTTCGAGAACGACGGCACCAT
GACCAGCCACCACACCTACGAGCTGGACGACACCTGCGTGGTGAGCCGCATCACCGTGAACTGCGACGGC
TTCCAGCCCGACGGCCCCATCATGCGCGACCAGCTGGTGGACATCCTGCCCAACGAGACCCACATGTTCC
CCCACGGCCCCAACGCCGTGCGCCAGCTGGCCTTCATCGGCTTCACCACCGCCGACGGCGGCCTGATGAT
GGGCCACTTCGACAGCAAGATGACCTTCAACGGCAGCCGCGCCATCGAGATCCCCGGCCCACACTTCGTG
ACCATCATCACCAAGCAGATGAGGGACACCAGCGACAAGCGCGACCACGTGTGCCAGCGCGAGGTGGCCT
ACGCCCACAGCGTGCCCCGCATCACCAGCGCCATCGGTAGCGACGAGGATTAAAGCGGCCAATTCTACCC
AGCTTTCTTGTACAAAGTGGGGGATCCAGACATGATAAGATACATTGATGAGTTTGGACAAACCACAACT
AGAATGCAGTGAAAAAAATGCTTTATTTGTGAAATTTGTGATGCTATTGCTTTATTTGTAACCATTATAA
GCTGCAATAAACAAGTTAACAACAACAATTGCATTCATTTTATGTTTCAGGTTCAGGGGGAGGTGTGGGA
GGTTTTTTCCAACTTTATTATACATAGTTGATAATTCACTGGCCGTCGTTTTACGGTACCATCGATGATG
ATCCAGACATGATAAGATACATTGATGAGTTTGGACAAACCACAACTAGAATGCAGTGAAAAAAATGCTT
TATTTGTGAAATTTGTGATGCTATTGCTTTATTTGTAACCATTATAAGCTGCAATAAACAAGTTAACAAC
AACAATTGCATTCATTTTATGTTTCAGGTTCAGGGGGAGGTGTGGGAGGTTTTTTAAAGCAAGTAAAACC
TCTACAAATGTGGTATGGCTGATTATGATCCTCTAGATCAGATCTGCGAAGATACGGCCACGGGTGCTCT
TGATCCTGTGGCTGATTTTGGACTGTGCTGCTCGCAGCTGCTGATGAATCACATACTTCCTCCATTTTCT
TCCACTGATTGACTGTTATAATTTCCCTAATTTCCAGGTCAAGGTGCTGTGCATTGTGGTAATAGATGTG
ACATGACGTCACTTCCAAAGGACCAATGAACATGTCTGACCAATTTCATATAATGTGAAAACGATTTTCA
TAGGCAGAATAAATAACATTTAAATTAAACTGGGCATCAGCGCAATTCAATTGGTTTGGTAATAGCAAGG
GAAAATAGAATGAAGTGATCTCCAAAAAATAAGTACTTTTTGACTGTAAATAAAATTGTAAGGAGTAAAA
AGTACTTTTTTTTCTAAAAAAATGTAATTAAGTAAAAGTAAAAGTATTGATTTTTAATTGTACTCAAGTA
AAGTAAAAATCCCCAAAAATAATACTTAAGTACAGTAATCAAGTAAAATTACTCAAGTACTTTACACCTC
TGGTTCTTGACCCCCTACCTTCAGCAAGCCCAGCAGATCCACTAGTTCTAGAGCGGCCGCCACCGCGGTG
GAGCTCCAGCTTTTGTTCCCTTTAGTGAGGGTTAATTGCGCGCTTGGCGTAATCATGGTCATAGCTGTTT
CCTGTGTGAAATTGTTATCCGCTCACAATTCCACACAACATACGAGCCGGAAGCATAAAGTGTAAAGCCT
GGGGTGCCTAATGAGTGAGCTAACTCACATTAATTGCGTTGCGCTCACTGCCCGCTTTCCAGTCGGGAAA
CCTGTCGTGCCAGCTGCATTAATGAATCGGCCAACGCGCGGGGAGAGGCGGTTTGCGTATTGGGCGCTCT
TCCGCTTCCTCGCTCACTGACTCGCTGCGCTCGGTCGTTCGGCTGCGGCGAGCGGTATCAGCTCACTCAA
AGGCGGTAATACGGTTATCCACAGAATCAGGGGATAACGCAGGAAAGAACATGTGAGCAAAAGGCCAGCA
AAAGGCCAGGAACCGTAAAAAGGCCGCGTTGCTGGCGTTTTTCCATAGGCTCCGCCCCCCTGACGAGCAT
CACAAAAATCGACGCTCAAGTCAGAGGTGGCGAAACCCGACAGGACTATAAAGATACCAGGCGTTTCCCC
CTGGAAGCTCCCTCGTGCGCTCTCCTGTTCCGACCCTGCCGCTTACCGGATACCTGTCCGCCTTTCTCCC
TTCGGGAAGCGTGGCGCTTTCTCATAGCTCACGCTGTAGGTATCTCAGTTCGGTGTAGGTCGTTCGCTCC
AAGCTGGGCTGTGTGCACGAACCCCCCGTTCAGCCCGACCGCTGCGCCTTATCCGGTAACTATCGTCTTG
AGTCCAACCCGGTAAGACACGACTTATCGCCACTGGCAGCAGCCACTGGTAACAGGATTAGCAGAGCGAG
GTATGTAGGCGGTGCTACAGAGTTCTTGAAGTGGTGGCCTAACTACGGCTACACTAGAAGAACAGTATTT
GGTATCTGCGCTCTGCTGAAGCCAGTTACCTTCGGAAAAAGAGTTGGTAGCTCTTGATCCGGCAAACAAA
CCACCGCTGGTAGCGGTGGTTTTTTTGTTTGCAAGCAGCAGATTACGCGCAGAAAAAAAGGATCTCAAGA
AGATCCTTTGATCTTTTCTACGGGGTCTGACGCTCAGTGGAACGAAAACTCACGTTAAGGCATTTTGGTC
ATGAGATTATCAAAAAGGATCTTCACCTAGATCCTTTTAAATTAAAAATGAAGTTTTAAATCAATCTAAA
GTATATATGAGTAAACTTGGTCTGACAGTTACCAATGCTTAATCAGTGAGGCACCTATCTCAGCGATCTG
TCTATTTCGTTCATCCATAGTTGCCTGACTCCCCGTCGTGTAGATAACTACGATACGGGAGGGCTTACCA
TCTGGCCCCAGTGCTGCAATGATACCGCGAGACCCACGCTCACCGGCTCCAGATTTATCAGCAATAAACC
AGCCAGCCGGAAGGGCCGAGCGCAGAAGTGGTCCTGCAACTTTATCCGCCTCCATCCAGTCTATTAATTG
TTGCCGGGAAGCTAGAGTAAGTAGTTCGCCAGTTAATAGTTTGCGCAACGTTGTTGCCATTGCTACAGGC
ATCGTGGTGTCACGCTCGTCGTTTGGTATGGCTTCATTCAGCTCCGGTTCCCAACGATCAAGGCGAGTTA
CATGATCCCCCATGTTGTGCAAAAAAGCGGTTAGCTCCTTCGGTCCTCCGATCGTTGTCAGAAGTAAGTT
GGCCGCAGTGTTATCACTCATGGTTATGGCAGCACTGCATAATTCTCTTACTGTCATGCCATCCGTAAGA
TGCTTTTCTGTGACTGGTGAGTACTCAACCAAGTCATTCTGAGAATAGTGTATGCGGCGACCGAGTTGCT
CTTGCCCGGCGTCAATACGGGATAATACCGCGCCACATAGCAGAACTTTAAAAGTGCTCATCATTGGAAA
ACGTTCTTCGGGGCGAAAACTCTCAAGGATCTTACCGCTGTTGAGATCCAGTTCGATGTAACCCACTCGT
GCACCCAACTGATCTTCAGCATCTTTTACTTTCACCAGCGTTTCTGGGTGAGCAAAAACAGGAAGGCAAA
ATGCCGCAAAAAAGGGAATAAGGGCGACACGGAAATGTTGAATACTCATACTCTTCCTTTTTCAATATTA
TTGAAGCATTTATCAGGGTTATTGTCTCATGAGCGGATACATATTTGAATGTATTTAGAAAAATAAACAA
ATAGGGGTTCCGCGCACATTTCCCCGAAAAGTGCCACCTAAATTGTAAGCGTTAATATTTTGTTAAAATT
CGCGTTAAATTTTTGTTAAATCAGCTCATTTTTTAACCAATAGGCCGAAATCGGCAAAATCCCTTATAAA
TCAAAAGAATAGACCGAGATAGGGT
[37 nt withheld, positions 7026-7062]
AAAGAACGTGGACTCCAACGTCAAAGG
[32 nt withheld, positions 7090-7121]
GCTGGCTAAGAACTCATCAGCCTCCCCGGTCCATCTACCCACGTACCAATGCACCAATTGGCCACAATGA
CGGCTACTACATGGTGCCATTCCTTCCTCTTTATAGGAATGGAGACTACCTCCTGTCCAACAATGCTCTT
GGATACGAGTACGCCTACCTGTTGGACCCAGGTCATTGCACAACACCAGAAATGCCCTCTGATCTGCAAA
AGACGTGAATATCTGTTCAGACACCCATATCCACTCTGTTCCACACAGGTCAGAGGTTTGTCCAGGAGTT
CTTGACAGAGGTGTAAAAAGTACTCAAAAATTTTACTCAAGTGAAAGTACAAGTACTTAGGGAAAATTTT
ACTCAATTAAAAGTAAAAGTATCTGGCTAGAATCTTACTTGAGTAAAAGTAAAAAAGTACTCCATTAAAA
TTGTACTTGAGTATTAAGGAAGTAAAAGTAAAAGCAAGAAAGAAAACTAGAGATTCTTGTTTAAGCTTTT
AATCTCAAAAAACATTAAATGAAATGCATACAAGGTTTTATCCTGCTTTAGAACTGTTTGTATTTAATTA
TCAAACTATAAGACAGACAATCTAATGCCAGTACACGCTACTCAAAGTTGTAAAACCTCAGATTTAACTT
CAGTAGAAGCTGATTCTCAAAATTGTTAGTGTCAAGCCTAGCTCTTTTGGGGCTGAAAAGCAATCCTGCA
GTGCTGAAAAGCCTCTCACAGGCAGCCGATGCGGGAAGAGGTGTATTAGTCTTGATAGAGAGGCTGCAAA
TAGCAGGAAACGTGAGCAGAGACTCCCTGGTGTCTGAAACACAGGCCAGATGGGCCCTCGAGCAGGAAAC
AGCTATGACCATGATTACGCCAAGCTAT
